>Addgene plasmid #101789 | pGL4-ERSE1-luc2P-Hygro | addgene full sequence | sequence record 194146 | Addgene NGS Result
GGCCTAACTGGCCGGTACCTGAGCTCGCTAGCCCTTCACCAATCGGCGGCCTCCACGACGGCCTTCACCA
ATCGGCGGCCTCCACGACGGCCTTCACCAATCGGCGGCCTCCACGACGGAGATCTGGCCTCGGCGGCCAA
GCTTAGACACTAGAGGGTATATAATGGAAGCTCGACTTCCAGCTTGGCAATCCGGTACTGTTGGTAAAGC
CACCATGGAAGATGCCAAAAACATTAAGAAGGGCCCAGCGCCATTCTACCCACTCGAAGACGGGACCGCC
GGCGAGCAGCTGCACAAAGCCATGAAGCGCTACGCCCTGGTGCCCGGCACCATCGCCTTTACCGACGCAC
ATATCGAGGTGGACATTACCTACGCCGAGTACTTCGAGATGAGCGTTCGGCTGGCAGAAGCTATGAAGCG
CTATGGGCTGAATACAAACCATCGGATCGTGGTGTGCAGCGAGAATAGCTTGCAGTTCTTCATGCCCGTG
TTGGGTGCCCTGTTCATCGGTGTGGCTGTGGCCCCAGCTAACGACATCTACAACGAGCGCGAGCTGCTGA
ACAGCATGGGCATCAGCCAGCCCACCGTCGTATTCGTGAGCAAGAAAGGGCTGCAAAAGATCCTCAACGT
GCAAAAGAAGCTACCGATCATACAAAAGATCATCATCATGGATAGCAAGACCGACTACCAGGGCTTCCAA
AGCATGTACACCTTCGTGACTTCCCATTTGCCACCCGGCTTCAACGAGTACGACTTCGTGCCCGAGAGCT
TCGACCGGGACAAAACCATCGCCCTGATCATGAACAGTAGTGGCAGTACCGGATTGCCCAAGGGCGTAGC
CCTACCGCACCGCACCGCTTGTGTCCGATTCAGTCATGCCCGCGACCCCATCTTCGGCAACCAGATCATC
CCCGACACCGCTATCCTCAGCGTGGTGCCATTTCACCACGGCTTCGGCATGTTCACCACGCTGGGCTACT
TGATCTGCGGCTTTCGGGTCGTGCTCATGTACCGCTTCGAGGAGGAGCTATTCTTGCGCAGCTTGCAAGA
CTATAAGATTCAATCTGCCCTGCTGGTGCCCACACTATTTAGCTTCTTCGCTAAGAGCACTCTCATCGAC
AAGTACGACCTAAGCAACTTGCACGAGATCGCCAGCGGCGGGGCGCCGCTCAGCAAGGAGGTAGGTGAGG
CCGTGGCCAAACGCTTCCACCTACCAGGCATCCGCCAGGGCTACGGCCTGACAGAAACAACCAGCGCCAT
TCTGATCACCCCCGAAGGGGACGACAAGCCTGGCGCAGTAGGCAAGGTGGTGCCCTTCTTCGAGGCTAAG
GTGGTGGACTTGGACACCGGTAAGACACTGGGTGTGAACCAGCGCGGCGAGCTGTGCGTCCGTGGCCCCA
TGATCATGAGCGGCTACGTTAACAACCCCGAGGCTACAAACGCTCTCATCGACAAGGACGGCTGGCTGCA
CAGCGGCGACATCGCCTACTGGGACGAGGACGAGCACTTCTTCATCGTGGACCGGCTGAAGAGCCTGATC
AAATACAAGGGCTACCAGGTAGCCCCAGCCGAACTGGAGAGCATCCTGCTGCAACACCCCAACATCTTCG
ACGCCGGGGTCGCCGGCCTGCCCGACGACGATGCCGGCGAGCTGCCCGCCGCAGTCGTCGTGCTGGAACA
CGGTAAAACCATGACCGAGAAGGAGATCGTGGACTATGTGGCCAGCCAGGTTACAACCGCCAAGAAGCTG
CGCGGTGGTGTTGTGTTCGTGGACGAGGTGCCTAAAGGACTGACCGGCAAGTTGGACGCCCGCAAGATCC
GCGAGATTCTCATTAAGGCCAAGAAGGGCGGCAAGATCGCCGTGAATTCTCACGGCTTCCCTCCCGAGGT
GGAGGAGCAGGCCGCCGGCACCCTGCCCATGAGCTGCGCCCAGGAGAGCGGCATGGATAGACACCCTGCT
GCTTGCGCCAGCGCCAGGATCAACGTCTAAGGCCGCGACTCTAGAGTCGGGGCGGCCGGCCGCTTCGAGC
AGACATGATAAGATACATTGATGAGTTTGGACAAACCACAACTAGAATGCAGTGAAAAAAATGCTTTATT
TGTGAAATTTGTGATGCTATTGCTTTATTTGTAACCATTATAAGCTGCAATAAACAAGTTAACAACAACA
ATTGCATTCATTTTATGTTTCAGGTTCAGGGGGAGGTGTGGGAGGTTTTTTAAAGCAAGTAAAACCTCTA
CAAATGTGGTAAAATCGATAAGGATCCGTTTGCGTATTGGGCGCTCTTCCGCTGATCTGCGCAGCACCAT
GGCCTGAAATAACCTCTGAAAGAGGAACTTGGTTAGCTACCTTCTGAGGCGGAAAGAACCAGCTGTGGAA
TGTGTGTCAGTTAGGGTGTGGAAAGTCCCCAGGCTCCCCAGCAGGCAGAAGTATGCAAAGCATGCATCTC
AATTAGTCAGCAACCAGGTGTGGAAAGTCCCCAGGCTCCCCAGCAGGCAGAAGTATGCAAAGCATGCATC
TCAATTAGTCAGCAACCATAGTCCCGCCCCTAACTCCGCCCATCCCGCCCCTAACTCCGCCCAGTTCCGC
CCATTCTCCGCCCCATGGCTGACTAATTTTTTTTATTTATGCAGAGGCCGAGGCCGCCTCTGCCTCTGAG
CTATTCCAGAAGTAGTGAGGAGGCTTTTTTGGAGGCCTAGGCTTTTGCAAAAAGCTCGATTCTTCTGACA
CTAGCGCCACCATGAAGAAGCCCGAACTCACCGCTACCAGCGTTGAAAAATTTCTCATCGAGAAGTTCGA
CAGTGTGAGCGACCTGATGCAGTTGTCGGAGGGCGAAGAGAGCCGAGCCTTCAGCTTCGATGTCGGCGGA
CGCGGCTATGTACTGCGGGTGAATAGCTGCGCTGATGGCTTCTACAAAGACCGCTACGTGTACCGCCACT
TCGCCAGCGCTGCACTACCCATCCCCGAAGTGTTGGACATCGGCGAGTTCAGCGAGAGCCTGACATACTG
CATCAGTAGACGCGCCCAAGGCGTTACTCTCCAAGACCTCCCCGAAACAGAGCTGCCTGCTGTGTTACAG
CCTGTCGCCGAAGCTATGGATGCTATTGCCGCCGCCGACCTCAGTCAAACCAGCGGCTTCGGCCCATTCG
GGCCCCAAGGCATCGGCCAGTACACAACCTGGCGGGATTTCATTTGCGCCATTGCTGATCCCCATGTCTA
CCACTGGCAGACCGTGATGGACGACACCGTGTCCGCCAGCGTAGCTCAAGCCCTGGACGAACTGATGCTG
TGGGCCGAAGACTGTCCCGAGGTGCGCCACCTCGTCCATGCCGACTTCGGCAGCAACAACGTCCTGACCG
ACAACGGCCGCATCACCGCCGTAATCGACTGGTCCGAAGCTATGTTCGGGGACAGTCAGTACGAGGTGGC
CAACATCTTCTTCTGGCGGCCCTGGCTGGCTTGCATGGAGCAGCAGACTCGCTACTTCGAGCGCCGGCAT
CCCGAGCTGGCCGGCAGCCCTCGTCTGCGAGCCTACATGCTGCGCATCGGCCTGGATCAGCTCTACCAGA
GCCTCGTGGACGGCAACTTCGACGATGCTGCCTGGGCTCAAGGCCGCTGCGATGCCATCGTCCGCAGCGG
GGCCGGCACCGTCGGTCGCACACAAATCGCTCGCCGGAGCGCAGCCGTATGGACCGACGGCTGCGTCGAG
GTGCTGGCCGACAGCGGCAACCGCCGGCCCAGTACACGACCGCGCGCTAAGGAGGTAGGTCGAGTTTAAA
CTCTAGAACCGGTCATGGCCGCAATAAAATATCTTTATTTTCATTACATCTGTGTGTTGGTTTTTTGTGT
GTTCGAACTAGATGCTGTCGACCGATGCCCTTGAGAGCCTTCAACCCAGTCAGCTCCTTCCGGTGGGCGC
GGGGCATGACTATCGTCGCCGCACTTATGACTGTCTTCTTTATCATGCAACTCGTAGGACAGGTGCCGGC
AGCGCTCTTCCGCTTCCTCGCTCACTGACTCGCTGCGCTCGGTCGTTCGGCTGCGGCGAGCGGTATCAGC
TCACTCAAAGGCGGTAATACGGTTATCCACAGAATCAGGGGATAACGCAGGAAAGAACATGTGAGCAAAA
GGCCAGCAAAAGGCCAGGAACCGTAAAAAGGCCGCGTTGCTGGCGTTTTTCCATAGGCTCCGCCCCCCTG
ACGAGCATCACAAAAATCGACGCTCAAGTCAGAGGTGGCGAAACCCGACAGGACTATAAAGATACCAGGC
GTTTCCCCCTGGAAGCTCCCTCGTGCGCTCTCCTGTTCCGACCCTGCCGCTTACCGGATACCTGTCCGCC
TTTCTCCCTTCGGGAAGCGTGGCGCTTTCTCATAGCTCACGCTGTAGGTATCTCAGTTCGGTGTAGGTCG
TTCGCTCCAAGCTGGGCTGTGTGCACGAACCCCCCGTTCAGCCCGACCGCTGCGCCTTATCCGGTAACTA
TCGTCTTGAGTCCAACCCGGTAAGACACGACTTATCGCCACTGGCAGCAGCCACTGGTAACAGGATTAGC
AGAGCGAGGTATGTAGGCGGTGCTACAGAGTTCTTGAAGTGGTGGCCTAACTACGGCTACACTAGAAGAA
CAGTATTTGGTATCTGCGCTCTGCTGAAGCCAGTTACCTTCGGAAAAAGAGTTGGTAGCTCTTGATCCGG
CAAACAAACCACCGCTGGTAGCGGTGGTTTTTTTGTTTGCAAGCAGCAGATTACGCGCAGAAAAAAAGGA
TCTCAAGAAGATCCTTTGATCTTTTCTACGGGGTCTGACGCTCAGTGGAACGAAAACTCACGTTAAGGGA
TTTTGGTCATGAGATTATCAAAAAGGATCTTCACCTAGATCCTTTTAAATTAAAAATGAAGTTTTAAATC
AATCTAAAGTATATATGAGTAAACTTGGTCTGACAGCGGCCGCAAATGCTAAACCACTGCAGTGGTTACC
AGTGCTTGATCAGTGAGGCACCGATCTCAGCGATCTGCCTATTTCGTTCGTCCATAGTGGCCTGACTCCC
CGTCGTGTAGATCACTACGATTCGTGAGGGCTTACCATCAGGCCCCAGCGCAGCAATGATGCCGCGAGAG
CCGCGTTCACCGGCCCCCGATTTGTCAGCAATGAACCAGCCAGCAGGGAGGGCCGAGCGAAGAAGTGGTC
CTGCTACTTTGTCCGCCTCCATCCAGTCTATGAGCTGCTGTCGTGATGCTAGAGTAAGAAGTTCGCCAGT
GAGTAGTTTCCGAAGAGTTGTGGCCATTGCTACTGGCATCGTGGTATCACGCTCGTCGTTCGGTATGGCT
TCGTTCAACTCTGGTTCCCAGCGGTCAAGCCGGGTCACATGATCACCCATATTATGAAGAAATGCAGTCA
GCTCCTTAGGGCCTCCGATCGTTGTCAGAAGTAAGTTGGCCGCGGTGTTGTCGCTCATGGTAATGGCAGC
ACTACACAATTCTCTTACCGTCATGCCATCCGTAAGATGCTTTTCCGTGACCGGCGAGTACTCAACCAAG
TCGTTTTGTGAGTAGTGTATACGGCGACCAAGCTGCTCTTGCCCGGCGTCTATACGGGACAACACCGCGC
CACATAGCAGTACTTTGAAAGTGCTCATCATCGGGAATCGTTCTTCGGGGCGGAAAGACTCAAGGATCTT
GCCGCTATTGAGATCCAGTTCGATATAGCCCACTCTTGCACCCAGTTGATCTTCAGCATCTTTTACTTTC
ACCAGCGTTTCGGGGTGTGCAAAAACAGGCAAGCAAAATGCCGCAAAGAAGGGAATGAGTGCGACACGAA
AATGTTGGATGCTCATACTCGTCCTTTTTCAATATTATTGAAGCATTTATCAGGGTTACTAGTACGTCTC
TCAAGGATAAGTAAGTAATATTAAGGTACGGGAGGTATTGGACAGGCCGCAATAAAATATCTTTATTTTC
ATTACATCTGTGTGTTGGTTTTTTGTGTGAATCGATAGTACTAACATACGCTCTCCATCAAAACAAAACG
AAACAAAACAAACTAGCAAAATAGGCTGTCCCCAGTGCAAGTGCAGGTGCCAGAACATTTCTCT
Features (pLannotate 1.2.2; 14 found; start..end, strand, type, name):
    151..182     +  promoter       minP: minimal TATA-box promoter with low basal activity
    215..1864    +  CDS            luciferase: firefly luciferase synthetic luc2 version of the luciferase gene
   1868..1987    +  CDS            hPEST: PEST degradation sequence from mouse ornithine decarboxylase human codon-optimized
   2039..2160    -  polyA_signal   SV40 poly(A) signal: SV40 polyadenylation signal
   2186..2317    -  CDS            LT_SV40 (fragment): Experimental evidence at protein level: Swiss-Prot protein existence level 1. Isoform 17kT antigen targets host RBL2 for degradation and promotes cell proliferation. Transactivates host cyclin A promoter through its J domain. From Simian virus 40 (SV40).
   2354..2711    +  promoter       SV40 promoter: SV40 enhancer and early promoter
   2742..3779    +  CDS            HygR: hygromycin B phosphotransferase confers resistance to hygromycin
   3803..3851    +  polyA_signal   poly(A) signal: synthetic polyadenylation signal
   3867..3998    +  CDS            TcR (fragment): tetracycline efflux protein; tet; confers resistance to tetracycline
   4178..4766    -  rep_origin     ori: high-copy-number ColE1/pMB1/pBR322/pUC origin of replication
   4966..5826    -  CDS            AmpR: β-lactamase confers resistance to ampicillin, carbenicillin, and related antibiotics
   5827..5868    -  promoter       AmpR promoter (fragment): bla
   5931..5979    +  polyA_signal   poly(A) signal: synthetic polyadenylation signal
   5993..6084    +  misc_feature   pause site: RNA polymerase II transcriptional pause signal from the human α2 globin gene
