[The description below was written by a language model from this plasmid's Addgene catalogue record and pLannotate feature annotations shown in this document.]
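Description:
pGL4-ERSE1-luc2P-Hygro is a mammalian luciferase reporter plasmid built on the Promega pGL4.29 backbone and designed to read out transcriptional activation through the endoplasmic reticulum stress response element I (ERSE-I). A 93 bp synthetic insert carrying three tandem copies of ERSE-I was cloned between the NheI and BglII sites, both of which are retained. This places it immediately upstream of minP, a minimal TATA-box promoter with low basal activity. The response elements themselves are not annotated in the feature table, but the unannotated stretch preceding minP matches their expected position. minP drives luc2, the synthetic codon-optimised firefly luciferase, fused at its C-terminus to hPEST, a degradation sequence derived from mouse ornithine decarboxylase. The PEST sequence shortens the reporter's half-life, so the luminescence signal follows changes in transcription more closely than a stable luciferase would. The reporter unit is terminated by an SV40 polyadenylation signal. A synthetic poly(A) signal and an RNA polymerase II pause site from the human α2-globin gene lie upstream of the response elements to limit read-through transcription from the backbone.

A separate cassette, made up of the SV40 enhancer/early promoter, the hygromycin B phosphotransferase gene and a synthetic poly(A) signal, allows hygromycin selection of stably transfected mammalian cells. In E. coli the plasmid replicates from a high-copy ColE1/pUC-type origin and is selected with ampicillin through β-lactamase. The short SV40 large T and TcR fragments in the annotation appear to be residual backbone sequence rather than functional genes. The plasmid is suited to transient or stable reporter assays of ER stress and unfolded protein response signalling, and the associated publication concerns a physiological ER stress inducer in the mouse adrenal gland.
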