Addgene plasmid #101789: pGL4-ERSE1-luc2P-Hygro
Purpose: Luferase reporter plasmid containing three tandem repeats of the ER stress response element-I (ERSE-I)
Depositing lab: Seiichi Oyadomari. Depositing organization: Tokushima University. Publication: Dkk3/REIC, an N-glycosylated Protein, Is a Physiological Endoplasmic Reticulum Stress Inducer in the Mouse Adrenal Gland. Fujita H, Bando T, Oyadomari S, Ochiai K, Watanabe M, Kumon H, Ohuchi H. Acta Med Okayama. 2020 Jun;74(3):199-208. doi: 10.18926/AMO/59950. PubMed 32577017.
Backbone
  Vector backbone: pGL4.29
  Backbone manufacturer: Promega
  Vector type: Mammalian Expression, Luciferase
  Selectable markers: Hygromycin
Growth in bacteria
  Bacterial resistance: Ampicillin, 100 μg/mL
  Growth temperature: 37°C
  Growth strain: DH5alpha
  Copy number: High Copy
Gene/Insert
  Gene/Insert name: 3xERSE-I
  Species: Synthetic
  Insert size (bp): 93
  Promoter: minimal TATA-box promoter with low basal activity
  Tag / fusion protein: Luciferase (C terminal on backbone)
  Cloning method: Restriction Enzyme; 5′ cloning site NheI (not destroyed); 3′ cloning site BglII (not destroyed)
  Sequencing primers: 5′ ctaactggccggtacctgag; 3′ aacagtaccggattgccaag
Terms and licenses: Academic/Nonprofit Terms; Industry Terms: Not Available to Industry
How to cite: pGL4-ERSE1-luc2P-Hygro was a gift from Seiichi Oyadomari (Addgene plasmid # 101789 ; http://n2t.net/addgene:101789 ; RRID:Addgene_101789)
